>Addgene plasmid #215168 | WT-eGFP | addgene full sequence | sequence record 430164 | Addgene NGS Result
ATGGGTGTCTGGTCAGAGACATCAAGAAATAACGCCGGAACATTAGTGCAGGCAGCTTCCACAGCAATGG
CATCCTGGTCATCCAGCGGATAGTTAATGATCAGCCCACTGACGCGTTGCGCGAGAAGATTGTGCACCGC
CGCTTTACAGGCTTCGACGCCGCTTCGTTCTACCATCGACACCACCACGCTGGCACCCAGTTGATCGGCG
CGAGATTTAATCGCCGCGACAATTTGCGACGGCGCGTGCAGGGCCAGACTGGAGGTGGCAACGCCAATCA
GCAACGACTGTTTGCCCGCCAGTTGTTGTGCCACGCGGTTGGGAATGTAATTCAGCTCCGCCATCGCCGC
TTCCACTTTTTCCCGCGTTTTCGCAGAAACGTGGCTGGCCTGGTTCACCACGCGGGAAACGGTCTGATAA
GAGACACCGGCATACTCTGCGACATCGTATAACGTTACTGGTTTCACATTCACCACCCTGAATTGACTCT
CTTCCGGGCGCTATCATGCCATACCGCGAAAGGTTTTGCGCCATTCGATGGTGTCCGGGATCTCGACGCT
CTCCCTTATGCGACTCCTGCATTAGGAAGCAGCCCAGTAGTAGGTTGAGGCCGTTGAGCACCGCCGCCGC
AAGGAATGGTGCATGCAAGGAGATGGCGCCCAACAGTCCCCCGGCCACGGGGCCTGCCACCATACCCACG
CCGAAACAAGCGCTCATGAGCCCGAAGTGGCGAGCCCGATCTTCCCCATCGGTGATGTCGGCGATATAGG
CGCCAGCAACCGCACCTGTGGCGCCGGTGATGCCGGCCACGATGCGTCCGGCGTAGAGGATCGAGATCTC
GATCCCGCGAAATTAATACGACTCACTATAGGGGAATTGTGAGCGGATAACAATTCCCCTCTAGAAATAA
TTTTGTTTAACTTTAAGAAGGAGATATACCATGGGCCATCACCATCACCATCACACCGATCCGATGGTCT
CTAAAGGTGAAGAACTGTTTACGGGCGTGGTTCCGATTCTGGTTGAACTGGATGGTGACGTCAATGGCCA
TAAATTCAGCGTTTCTGGCGAAGGTGAAGGCGACGCAACCTATGGTAAACTGACGCTGAAATTTATCTGC
ACCACCGGTAAACTGCCGGTGCCGTGGCCGACCCTGGTTACCACCCTGGCGTATGGCGTGCTGTGTTTTT
CCCGCTACCCGGATCACATGAAACAGCACGACTTTTTCAAAAGCGCTATGCCGGAAGGTTACGTTCAAGA
ACGTACCATTTTCTTTAAAGATGACGGCAACTACAAAACCCGCGCCGAAGTCAAATTTGAAGGTGATACG
CTGGTGAACCGTATTGAACTGAAAGGCATCGATTTCAAAGAAGACGGTAATATCCTGGGCCATAAACTGG
AATATAACTACAATAGCCACAACGTGTATATTATGGCGGATAAACAGAAAAACGGTATCAAATCTAACTT
CAAAATCCGTCATAATATCGAAGATGGCAGTGTTCAGCTGGCCGACCACTATCAGCAAAACACCCCGATT
GGTGATGGCCCGGTCCTGCTGCCGGACAATCATTACCTGAGTACGCAGTCCAAACTGTCAAAAGATCCGA
ACGAAAAACGCGACCACATGGTCCTGCTGGAATTTGTGACCGCGGCCGGTATCACGCTGGGCATGGATGA
ACTGTACAAATAATAACTCGAGCACCACCACCACCACCACTGAGATCCGGCTGCTAACAAAGCCCGAAAG
GAAGCTGAGTTGGCTGCTGCCACCGCTGAGCAATAACTAGCATAACCCCTTGGGGCCTCTAAACGGGTCT
TGAGGGGTTTTTTGCTGAAAGGAGGAACTATATCCGGATTGGCGAATGGG
[124 nt withheld, positions 1871-1994]
C
[91 nt withheld, positions 1996-2086]
A
[49 nt withheld, positions 2088-2136]
CCTTTGACGTTGGAGTCCACGTTCTTT
[37 nt withheld, positions 2164-2200]
ACCCTATCTCGGTCTATTCTTTTGATTTATAAGGGATTTTGCCGATTTCGGCCTATTGGTTAAAAAATGA
GCTGATTTAACAAAAATTTAACGCGAATTTTAACAAAATATTAACGCTTACAATTTAGGTGGCACTTTTC
GGGGAAATGTGCGCGGAACCCCTATTTGTTTATTTTTCTAAATACATTCAAATATGTATCCGCTCATGAA
TTAATTCTTAGAAAAACTCATCGAGCATCAAATGAAACTGCAATTTATTCATATCAGGATTATCAATACC
ATATTTTTGAAAAAGCCGTTTCTGTAATGAAGGAGAAAACTCACCGAGGCAGTTCCATAGGATGGCAAGA
TCCTGGTATCGGTCTGCGATTCCGACTCGTCCAACATCAATACAACCTATTAATTTCCCCTCGTCAAAAA
TAAGGTTATCAAGTGAGAAATCACCATGAGTGACGACTGAATCCGGTGAGAATGGCAAAAGTTTATGCAT
TTCTTTCCAGACTTGTTCAACAGGCCAGCCATTACGCTCGTCATCAAAATCACTCGCATCAACCAAACCG
TTATTCATTCGTGATTGCGCCTGAGCGAGACGAAATACGCGATCGCTGTTAAAAGGACAATTACAAACAG
GAATCGAATGCAACCGGCGCAGGAACACTGCCAGCGCATCAACAATATTTTCACCTGAATCAGGATATTC
TTCTAATACCTGGAATGCTGTTTTCCCGGGGATCGCAGTGGTGAGTAACCATGCATCATCAGGAGTACGG
ATAAAATGCTTGATGGTCGGAAGAGGCATAAATTCCGTCAGCCAGTTTAGTCTGACCATCTCATCTGTAA
CATCATTGGCAACGCTACCTTTGCCATGTTTCAGAAACAACTCTGGCGCATCGGGCTTCCCATACAATCG
ATAGATTGTCGCACCTGATTGCCCGACATTATCGCGAGCCCATTTATACCCATATAAATCAGCATCCATG
TTGGAATTTAATCGCGGCCTAGAGCAAGACGTTTCCCGTTGAATATGGCTCATAACACCCCTTGTATTAC
TGTTTATGTAAGCAGACAGTTTTATTGTTCATGACCAAAATCCCTTAACGTGAGTTTTCGTTCCACTGAG
CGTCAGACCCCGTAGAAAAGATCAAAGGATCTTCTTGAGATCCTTTTTTTCTGCGCGTAATCTGCTGCTT
GCAAACAAAAAAACCACCGCTACCAGCGGTGGTTTGTTTGCCGGATCAAGAGCTACCAACTCTTTTTCCG
AAGGTAACTGGCTTCAGCAGAGCGCAGATACCAAATACTGTCCTTCTAGTGTAGCCGTAGTTAGGCCACC
ACTTCAAGAACTCTGTAGCACCGCCTACATACCTCGCTCTGCTAATCCTGTTACCAGTGGCTGCTGCCAG
TGGCGATAAGTCGTGTCTTACCGGGTTGGACTCAAGACGATAGTTACCGGATAAGGCGCAGCGGTCGGGC
TGAACGGGGGGTTCGTGCACACAGCCCAGCTTGGAGCGAACGACCTACACCGAACTGAGATACCTACAGC
GTGAGCTATGAGAAAGCGCCACGCTTCCCGAAGGGAGAAAGGCGGACAGGTATCCGGTAAGCGGCAGGGT
CGGAACAGGAGAGCGCACGAGGGAGCTTCCAGGGGGAAACGCCTGGTATCTTTATAGTCCTGTCGGGTTT
CGCCACCTCTGACTTGAGCGTCGATTTTTGTGATGCTCGTCAGGGGGGCGGAGCCTATGGAAAAACGCCA
GCAACGCGGCCTTTTTACGGTTCCTGGCCTTTTGCTGGCCTTTTGCTCACATGTTCTTTCCTGCGTTATC
CCCTGATTCTGTGGATAACCGTATTACCGCCTTTGAGTGAGCTGATACCGCTCGCCGCAGCCGAACGACC
GAGCGCAGCGAGTCAGTGAGCGAGGAAGCGGAAGAGCGCCTGATGCGGTATTTTCTCCTTACGCATCTGT
GCGGTATTTCACACCGCAATGGTGCACTCTCAGTACAATCTGCTCTGATGCCGCATAGTTAAGCCAGTAT
ACACTCCGCTATCGCTACGTGACTGGGTCATGGCTGCGCCCCGACACCCGCCAACACCCGCTGACGCGCC
CTGACGGGCTTGTCTGCTCCCGGCATCCGCTTACAGACAAGCTGTGACCGTCTCCGGGAGCTGCATGTGT
CAGAGGTTTTCACCGTCATCACCGAAACGCGCGAGGCAGCTGCGGTAAAGCTCATCAGCGTGGTCGTGAA
GCGATTCACAGATGTCTGCCTGTTCATCCGCGTCCAGCTCGTTGAGTTTCTCCAGAAGCGTTAATGTCTG
GCTTCTGATAAAGCGGGCCATGTTAAGGGCGGTTTTTTCCTGTTTGGTCACTGATGCCTCCGTGTAAGGG
GGATTTCTGTTCATGGGGGTAATGATACCGATGAAACGAGAGAGGATGCTCACGATACGGGTTACTGATG
ATGAACATGCCCGGTTACTGGAACGTTGTGAGGGTAAACAACTGGCGGTATGGATGCGGCGGGACCAGAG
AAAAATCACTCAGGGTCAATGCCAGCGCTTCGTTAATACAGATGTAGGTGTTCCACAGGGTAGCCAGCAG
CATCCTGCGATGCAGATCCGGAACATAATGGTGCAGGGCGCTGACTTCCGCGTTTCCAGACTTTACGAAA
CACGGAAACCGAAGACCATTCATGTTGTTGCTCAGGTCGCAGACGTTTTGCAGCAGCAGTCGCTTCACGT
TCGCTCGCGTATCGGTGATTCATTCTGCTAACCAGTAAGGCAACCCCGCCAGCCTAGCCGGGTCCTCAAC
GACAGGAGCACGATCATGCGCACCCGTGGGGCCGCCATGCCGGCGATAATGGCCTGCTTCTCGCCGAAAC
GTTTGGTGGCGGGACCAGTGACGAAGGCTTGAGCGAGGGCGTGCAAGATTCCGAATACCGCAAGCGACAG
GCCGATCATCGTCGCGCTCCAGCGAAAGCGGTCCTCGCCGAAAATGACCCAGAGCGCTGCCGGCACCTGT
CCTACGAGTTGCATGATAAAGAAGACAGTCATAAGTGCGGCGACGATAGTCATGCCCCGCGCCCACCGGA
AGGAGCTGACTGGGTTGAAGGCTCTCAAGGGCATCGGTCGAGATCCCGGTGCCTAATGAGTGAGCTAACT
TACATTAATTGCGTTGCGCTCACTGCCCGCTTTCCAGTCGGGAAACCTGTCGTGCCAGCTGCATTAATGA
ATCGGCCAACGCGCGGGGAGAGGCGGTTTGCGTATTGGGCGCCAGGGTGGTTTTTCTTTTCACCAGTGAG
ACGGGCAACAGCTGATTGCCCTTCACCGCCTGGCCCTGAGAGAGTTGCAGCAAGCGGTCCACGCTGGTTT
GCCCCAGCAGGCGAAAATCCTGTTTGATGGTGGTTAACGGCGGGATATAACATGAGCTGTCTTCGGTATC
GTCGTATCCCACTACCGAGATATCCGCACCAACGCGCAGCCCGGACTCGGTAATGGCGCGCATTGCGCCC
AGCGCCATCTGATCGTTGGCAACCAGCATCGCAGTGGGAACGATGCCCTCATTCAGCATTTGCATGGTTT
GTTGAAAACCGGACATGGCACTCCAGTCGCCTTCCCGTTCCGCTATCGGCTGAATTTGATTGCGAGTGAG
ATATTTATGCCAGCCAGCCAGACGCAGACGCGCCGAGACAGAACTTAATGGGCCCGCTAACAGCGCGATT
TGCTGGTGACCCAATGCGACCAGATGCTCCACGCCCAGTCGCGTACCGTCTTCATGGGAGAAAATAATAC
TGTTG
Features (pLannotate 1.2.2; 20 found; start..end, strand, type, name):
    468..545     -  promoter       lacI promoter: lacI
    553..832     -  CDS            TcR (fragment): tetracycline efflux protein; tet; confers resistance to tetracycline
    854..872     +  promoter       T7 promoter: promoter for bacteriophage T7 RNA polymerase
    873..897     +  protein_bind   lac operator: The lac repressor binds to the lac operator to inhibit transcription in E. coli. This inhibition can be relieved by adding lactose or isopropyl-β-D-thiogalactopyranoside (IPTG). lac repressor encoded by lacI
    912..934     +  RBS            RBS: efficient ribosome binding site from bacteriophage T7 gene 10 (Olins and Rangwala, 1989)
    947..964     +  CDS            7xHis (fragment): 6xHis affinity tag
    974..1690    +  CDS            rsEGFP2: rsEGFP2 is a photoswitchable green fluorescent protein published in 2012, derived from Aequorea victoria. It is reported to be a rapidly-maturing monomer with moderate acid sensitivity.
   1703..1720    +  CDS            9xHis (fragment): 9xHis affinity tag
   1730..1779    +  CDS            SET1 (fragment): solubility-enhancement tag derived from T7 phage gene 10B
   1787..1834    +  terminator     T7 terminator: transcription terminator for bacteriophage T7 RNA polymerase
   1871..2299    +  rep_origin     f1 ori (sequence partly withheld): f1 bacteriophage origin of replication; arrow indicates direction of (+) strand synthesis
   2352..2409    +  promoter       AmpR promoter (fragment): bla
   2418..3233    -  CDS            KanR: aminoglycoside phosphotransferase; aph(3')-Ia; confers resistance to kanamycin in bacteria or G418 (Geneticin®) in eukaryotes
   3355..3943    +  rep_origin     ori: high-copy-number ColE1/pMB1/pBR322/pUC origin of replication
   4129..4268    -  misc_feature   bom: basis of mobility region from pBR322
   4370..4561    -  CDS            rop: Rop protein, which maintains plasmids at low copy number; rop
   4578..4958    +  CDS            YPB1_ECOLX: Protein predicted: Swiss-Prot protein existence level 4. From Escherichia coli.
   5030..5321    -  CDS            TcR (fragment): tetracycline efflux protein; tet; confers resistance to tetracycline
   5336..5357    -  protein_bind   CAP binding site: CAP binding activates transcription in the presence of cAMP. E. coli catabolite activator protein
   5370..467     -  CDS            lacI (across the origin): lac repressor; lacI; The lac repressor binds to the lac operator to inhibit transcription in E. coli. This inhibition can be relieved by adding lactose or isopropyl-β-D-thiogalactopyranoside (IPTG).
