[The description below was written by a language model from this plasmid's Addgene catalogue record and pLannotate feature annotations shown in this document.]
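Description:
WT-eGFP is a bacterial expression plasmid built on the pET-28a(+) backbone that encodes enhanced green fluorescent protein for production in E. coli. The sequenced plasmid is about 6 kb. It carries a kanamycin resistance gene (aminoglycoside phosphotransferase) for selection, a ColE1/pBR322-type origin with the adjacent bom site and rop gene, and an f1 origin that allows single-stranded DNA production. The catalogue lists it as high copy, although Rop normally moderates the copy number of pBR322-derived replicons. Short tetracycline-resistance fragments and a predicted E. coli open reading frame in the annotation are backbone remnants rather than functional markers.

The synthetic eGFP insert was cloned between NcoI and XhoI, both of which are retained. It sits downstream of the T7 promoter, a lac operator and the strong ribosome binding site from phage T7 gene 10, and is followed by the T7 terminator. The plasmid also carries lacI, so the repressor holds transcription off until IPTG or lactose is added, and expression requires a host that supplies T7 RNA polymerase. The record lists an N-terminal His-tag, and the annotation shows a six-histidine stretch just upstream of the fluorescent protein. A second histidine run lies just after the coding region, where the backbone's C-terminal tag would be, but the record does not say whether it is translated in frame. The automated annotation labels the roughly 720 bp coding sequence as rsEGFP2, a closely related Aequorea victoria GFP derivative, which probably reflects sequence similarity to eGFP rather than a different insert. The "WT" name suggests use as a reference eGFP, presumably alongside variants, for inducible expression and nickel-affinity purification, though the record states no purpose beyond encoding eGFP.
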