Addgene plasmid #215168: WT-eGFP
Purpose: Encodes the enhanced green fluorescent protein
Depositing lab: Travis Beddoe & Bhuvana Shanbhag. Depositing organization: La Trobe University.
Backbone
  Vector backbone: pET-28a(+)
  Vector type: Bacterial Expression
Growth in bacteria
  Bacterial resistance: Kanamycin, 50 μg/mL
  Growth temperature: 37°C
  Growth strain: DH5alpha
  Copy number: High Copy
Gene/Insert
  Gene/Insert name: WT-eGFP
  Species: Synthetic
  Promoter: T7 lac
  Tag / fusion protein: His-tag (N terminal on insert)
  Cloning method: Restriction Enzyme; 5′ cloning site NcoI (not destroyed); 3′ cloning site XhoI (not destroyed)
  Sequencing primers: 5′ T7 fwd; 3′ T7 Rev
Terms and licenses: Academic/Nonprofit Terms; Industry Terms: Not Available to Industry
How to cite: WT-eGFP was a gift from Travis Beddoe & Bhuvana Shanbhag (Addgene plasmid # 215168 ; http://n2t.net/addgene:215168 ; RRID:Addgene_215168)
